Addgene plasmid #45988: pOSIP-TH (TetR, HK022)
Purpose: (Empty Backbone)
Depositing lab: Drew Endy & Keith Shearwin. Depositing organization: Stanford University. Publication: One-step cloning and chromosomal integration of DNA. St-Pierre F, Cui L, Priest DG, Endy D, Dodd IB, Shearwin KE. ACS Synth Biol. 2013 Sep 20;2(9):537-41. doi: 10.1021/sb400021j. Epub 2013 May 20. PubMed 24050148.
Backbone
  Vector backbone: pOSIP
  Backbone size (bp): 6925
  Vector type: Bacterial Expression, Synthetic Biology
Growth in bacteria
  Bacterial resistance: Tetracycline, 10 μg/mL
  Growth temperature: 30°C
  Growth strain: DB3.1
  Growth instructions: Contains ccdB, so must be grown in a strain resistant to this product (e.g. DB3.1). Growth a 30C to repress expression of the integrase.
  Copy number: High Copy
Gene/Insert
  Sequencing primers: 5′ TAAACTGCCAGGAATTGGGGATC; 3′ GAAACGCAAAAAGGCCATCCGTC
Resource information
  A portion of this plasmid was derived from a plasmid made by: Plasmid was in part derived from: Haldimann, A. & Wanner, B. L. Conditional-replication, integration, excision, and retrieval plasmid-host systems for gene structure-function studies of bacteria. J. Bacteriol. 183, 6384–6393 (2001).
Terms and licenses: Academic/Nonprofit Terms; Industry Terms: Not Available to Industry
Depositor comments: Reference: St-Pierre F, Cui L et al., "One-step cloning and chromosomal integration of DNA", ACS Synthetic Biology, http://pubs.acs.org/doi/abs/10.1021/sb400021j
How to cite: pOSIP-TH (TetR, HK022) was a gift from Drew Endy & Keith Shearwin (Addgene plasmid # 45988 ; http://n2t.net/addgene:45988 ; RRID:Addgene_45988)
