[The description below was written by a language model from this plasmid's Addgene catalogue record and pLannotate feature annotations shown in this document.]
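Description:
pOSIP-TH is an empty bacterial backbone from the pOSIP "one-step integration plasmid" series, built for cloning a DNA fragment and inserting it into the E. coli chromosome in a single procedure. It derives in part from the earlier conditional-replication, integration and excision (CRIM) plasmid system. The "T" and "H" in the name denote its tetracycline resistance marker (tetA efflux pump with the tetR/tetA promoter region) and its phage HK022 integration module. The catalogue lists a backbone of 6,925 bp, whereas the annotated full sequence is 6,751 nt.

The cloning position is occupied by a replaceable cassette carrying the ccdB toxin gene and a high-copy ColE1/pUC origin, next to a BioBrick suffix and an MCS remnant. This explains why the empty vector is maintained as a high-copy plasmid in a ccdB-tolerant strain such as DB3.1. Replacing the cassette with an insert would remove both the toxin and the pUC origin. That leaves only the R6K γ origin, which needs the pi protein and so cannot replicate in ordinary hosts, meaning that tetracycline-resistant clones should be chromosomal integrants.

Integration is driven by the HK022 integrase acting on the plasmid's HK022 attP site. The temperature-sensitive λ cI repressor keeps integrase expression off at 30°C, as the record notes. Two FRT sites bracket the module containing the R6K origin, tetA, the integrase and cI, so FLP recombinase can later excise these elements and leave the cargo behind without a marker. Multiple terminators (rrnB T1 and T2, λ tL3 and t0, tonB) insulate the cloning site from surrounding transcription. The short bom, rop and PDK intron hits are fragments and probably annotation artefacts.
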