Features (pLannotate 1.2.2; 22 found; start..end, strand, type, name):
     83..169     -  terminator     rrnB T1 terminator: Escherichia coli rrnB; transcription terminator T1 from the E. coli rrnB gene
    254..293     -  misc_feature   bom (fragment): basis of mobility region from pBR322
    395..435     -  CDS            rop (fragment): Rop protein, which maintains plasmids at low copy number; rop
    492..738     +  terminator     λ tL3 terminator: transcription terminator tL3 from phage λ
    773..999     +  protein_bind   HK022 attP: attP; attachment site of phage HK022 HK022 integrase
   1029..1076    -  protein_bind   FRT: FLP-mediated recombination occurs in the 8-bp core sequence TCTAGAAA (Turan and Bode, 2011). FLP recombinase from the Saccharomyces cerevisiae 2μ plasmid
   1087..1475    -  rep_origin     R6K γ ori: γ replication origin from E. coli plasmid R6K; requires the R6K initiator protein pi for replication
   1532..1626    -  terminator     lambda t0 terminator: transcription terminator from phage lambda
   1688..2890    -  CDS            tetA: TCR2_ECOLX - Experimental evidence at protein level: Swiss-Prot protein existence level 1. Resistance to tetracycline by an active tetracycline efflux. This is an energy-dependent process that decreases the accumulation of the antibiotic in whole cells. This protein functions as a metal- tetracycline/H(+) antiporter. From Escherichia coli.
   2898..2952    -  promoter       tetR/tetA promoters: tetR; overlapping promoters for bacterial tetR and tetA
   3035..4108    -  CDS            HK022 integrase: integrase from phage HK022; int
   4241..4954    +  CDS            λ repressor (ts): temperature-sensitive variant of the phage λ repressor; cIts; thermosensitivity is conferred by the A67T mutation
   4961..4994    -  protein_bind   FRT (minimal): supports FLP-mediated excision but not integration (Turan and Bode, 2011) FLP recombinase from the Saccharomyces cerevisiae 2μ plasmid
   5071..5102    +  terminator     tonB terminator: bidirectional E. coli tonB-P14 transcription terminator
   5151..5178    -  terminator     rrnB T2 terminator: transcription terminator T2 from the E. coli rrnB gene
   5233..5253    -  misc_feature   BioBrick suffix: universal suffix for all parts
   5313..5901    -  rep_origin     ori: high-copy-number ColE1/pMB1/pBR322/pUC origin of replication
   5934..6236    -  CDS            ccdB: CCDB_ECOLI - Also known as G, letB, letD. Experimental evidence at protein level: Swiss-Prot protein existence level 1. Toxic component of a type II toxin-antitoxin (TA) system, functioning in plasmid maintainence. Responsible for the post- segregational killing (PSK) of plasmid-free cells, also referred to as a plasmid addiction system. Half-life of over 2 hours. Cell killing by CcdB is accompanied by filamentation, defects in chromosome and plasmid segregation, defects in cell division, formation of anucleate cells, decreased DNA synthesis and plasmid loss. Interferes with the activity of DN
   6268..6343    -  intron         PDK intron (fragment): pdk; modified pyruvate orthophosphate dikinase intron from Flaveria trinervia 3.0
   6344..6377    -  misc_feature   MCS (fragment): pUC18/19 multiple cloning site
   6468..6554    -  terminator     rrnB T1 terminator: Escherichia coli rrnB; transcription terminator T1 from the E. coli rrnB gene
   6651..6737    -  terminator     rrnB T1 terminator: Escherichia coli rrnB; transcription terminator T1 from the E. coli rrnB gene
>Addgene plasmid #45988 | pOSIP-TH (TetR, HK022) | addgene full sequence | sequence record 352787 | Addgene NGS Result
AATTCCTGGCAGTTTATGGCGGGCGTCCTGCCCGCCACCCTCCGGGCCGTTGCTTCGCAACGTTCAAATC
CGCTCCCGGCGGATTTGTCCTACTCAGGAGAGCGTTCACCGACAAACAACAGATAAAACGAAAGGCCCAG
TCTTTCGACTGAGCCTTTCGTTTTATTTGATGCCTGGGGAATTGGGAATTAATTCTTGAAGACGAAAGGG
CCTCGTGATACGCCTATTTTTATAGGTTAATGTCATGTGCAGCATACACTCCGCTATCGCTACGTGACTG
GGTCATGGCTGCGCCCCGACACCCGCCAACACCCGCTGACGCGCCCTGACGGGCTTGTCTGCTCCCGGCA
TCCGCTTACAGACAAGCTGTGACCGTCTCCGGGAGCTGCATGTGTCAGAGGTTTTCACCGTCATCACCGA
AACGCGCGAGGCAGCCGGATCAATTCTCATGTTTGACAGCTTATCACTGATCAGTGAATTAATGGCGATG
ACGCATCCTCACGATAATATCCGGGTAGGCGCAATCACTTTCGTCTCTACTCCGTTACAAAGCGAGGCTG
GGTATTTCCCGGCCTTTCTGTTATCCGAAATCCACTGAAAGCACAGCGGCTGGCTGAGGAGATAAATAAT
AAACGAGGGGCTGTATGCACAAAGCATCTTCTGTTGAGTTAAGAACGAGTATCGAGATGGCACATAGCCT
TGCTCAAATTGGAATCAGGTTTGTGCCAATACCAGTAGAAACAGACGAAGAAGCTAGCTAATGCTCTGTC
TCAGGTCACTAATACTATCTAAGTAGTTGATTCATAGTGACTGGATATGTTGCGTTTTGTCGCATTATGT
AGTCTATCATTTAACCACAGATTAGTGTAATGCGATGATTTTTAAGTGATTAATGTTATTTTGTCATCCT
TTAGGTGAATAAGTTGTATATTTAAAATCTCTTTAATTATCAGTAAATTAATGTAAGTAGGTCATTATTA
GTCAAAATAAAATCATTTGTCGATTTCAATTTTGTCCCATGGCATATGGAAGTTCCTATACTTTCTAGAG
AATAGGAACTTCGGAATAGGAACTTCCTAATTCCCATGTCAGCCGTTAAGTGTTCCTGTGTCACTCAAAA
TTGCTTTGAGAGGCTCTAAGGGCTTCTCAGTGCGTTACATCCCTGGCTTGTTGTCCACAACCGTTAAACC
TTAAAAGCTTTAAAAGCCTTATATATTCTTTTTTTTCTTATAAAACTTAAAACCTTAGAGGCTATTTAAG
TTGCTGATTTATATTAATTTTATTGTTCAAACATGAGAGCTTAGTACGTGAAACATGAGAGCTTAGTACG
TTAGCCATGAGAGCTTAGTACGTTAGCCATGAGGGTTTAGTTCGTTAAACATGAGAGCTTAGTACGTTAA
ACATGAGAGCTTAGTACGTGAAACATGAGAGCTTAGTACGTACTATCAACAGGTTGAACTGCTGATCTTC
AGATCCTCTACGCCGGACGCATCGTGGCCGGATCTTGCGGCCGCACTAGGTCGACGCTTGGATTCTCACC
AATAAAAAACGCCCGGCGGCAACCGAGCGTTCTGAACAAATCCAGATGGAGTTCTGAGGTCATTACTGGA
TCTATCAACAGGAGTCCAAGCGAGCTCAAAAATTAAAAATGAAGTTTTGGAGGCCTCATTTGGTGACGAA
ATAACTAAGCACTTGTCTCCTGTTTACTCCCCTGAGCTTGAGGGGTCAACATGAAGGTCATTGATAGCAG
GATAATAATACAGTAAAACGCTAAACCAATAATCCAAATCCAGCCATCCCAAATTGGTAGTGAATGATTA
TAAATAACAGCAAACAGTAATGGGCCAATAACACCGGTTGCATTGGTAAGGCTCACCAATAATCCCTGTA
AAGCACCTTGCTGATGACTCTTTGTTTGGATAGACATCACTCCCTGTAATGCAGGTAAAGCGATCCCACC
ACCAGCCAATAAAATTAAAACAGGGAAAACTAACCAACCTTCAGATATAAACGCTAAAAAGGCAAATGCA
CTACTATCTGCAATAAATCCGAGCAGTACTGCCGTTTTTTCGCCCCATTTAGTGGCTATTCTTCCTGCCA
CAAAGGCTTGGAATACTGAGTGTAAAAGACCAAGACCCGCTAATGAAAAGCCAACCATCATGCTATTCCA
TCCAAAACGATTTTCGGTAAATAGCACCCACACCGTTGCGGGAATTTGGCCTATCAATTGCGCTGAAAAA
TAAATAATCAACAAAATGGGCATCGTTTTAAATAAAGTGATGTACACCGAATTTGATTGCGTCTCAACCC
CTACTTCGGTATCTGTATTATCACGTGTATTTTTGGTTTCACGGAACCAAAACATAACCACAAGGAAAGT
GACAATATTTAGCAACGCAGCGATAAAAAAGGGACTATGCGGTGAAATCTCTCCTGCAAAACCACCAATA
ATAGGCCCCGCTATTAAACCAAGCCCAAAACTTGCCCCTAACCAACCGAACCACTTCACGCGTTGAGAAG
CTGAGGTGGTATCGGCAATGACCGATGCCGCGACAGCCCCAGTAGCTCCTGTGATCCCTGAAAGCAAACG
GCCTAAATACAGCATCCAAAGCGCACTTGAAAAAGCCAGCAATAAGTAATCCAGCGATGCGCCTATTAAT
GACAACAACAGCACTGGGCGCCGACCAAATCGGTCAGACATTTTTCCAAGCCAAGGAGCAAAGATAACCT
GCATTAACGCATAAAGTGCAAGCAATACGCCAAAGTGGTTAGCGATATCTTCCGAAGCAATAAATTCACG
TAATAACGTTGGCAAGACTGGCATGATAAGGCCAATCCCCATGGCATCGAGCAACGTAATTACCAATGCG
ATCTTTGTCGAACTATTCATTTCACTTTTCTCTATCACTGATAGGGAGTGGGAAAATAACTCTATCAATG
ATAGGGTGTCAAATCGATGCACAACGTGCGTTACATATCAAAGGGAAAACTGTCCATACCCATGGTAAGT
AGGTCATTATTAGTCAAAATAAAATCATTTGTCGATTTCAATTTTGTCCCATTCCCGTCCACGGCTGTCC
CTATACCGCGCCGCCATTGAATCTGATTTATGCCCGAGAAGACGTTGAGCAAACTTATCGCCAATCTGGT
TCCGGTATAGCCTCGCTGACAGGCTACGCAGTTCATGGAATGTTGGCGGGTTTCCATCAAATGAGAGTCC
AGATGCATTTCTCGCCTTTGTAAAATACTTTGATACTGTTTTCGGGGAAAGCGGATCGTGATGCTTTGAT
GCGATTATAGTTTCACTGCTGCTGGCCTCCCTGCATTGCTGTAGTGTATCAGCCAATGAGATATTGAGCG
CGTCAATCGTTAGCGTTAGTGGAATGGCGAGTTTAGCCCCTGTTTTACTCTGTTCAATGTGAAGATGGTT
GTCGTTTATGTCTGACCATTTCATTCTGCACAAATCGCCTACTCTCTGCCCTGTAACGACAGCCAAATCC
ATTGCCAGTCTCAGCCAGATTGGGAGCGGTTCGGCTGCATGGTATATCGCGACATATTCATTAGCTGTCA
GTCTTGAACGCCTTACTTCTGATTTTGCTGTGCGGGTTGCTGTTACCGGATTCGTAGCCACATGCCCCTC
GGCTATTGCCTCACGAAAAACGTCAACAAGGGTTGACCTGATCAATTTTGCGGAAGCCGATTTGCCTTCT
GCTACGTAGGTGTTTAGCATTGCTGCCACCTCTTTCGTTGATATGTCAGCGAGCGGTTTGTCCGGCAATT
TTCTTCGGATTGCTCTGATTTTGCTGGCGTAGTCGAGTAGAGTTTTCGGCCTGATACCCCTCTCGCTGAG
GATTGTTTCATATCGGTCAAGCCACGCATGAAGAGTGATTGCGTCAGCGCCTTTAATTCTGTCTATCAGT
GACTCACGCCTGTTCCCGGATAGCAACTCAATGTTGGCCTGTATAGCTTCAGTGATTGCGATTCGCCTGT
CTCGGCCTAATCCAAACTCTTTACCCGTCCTTGGGTCCCTGTAGCAGTAATATCCATTGTTTCTTATATA
AAGGTTAGGGGGTAAATCCCGGCGCTCATGACTTCGCCTTCTTCCCATTTCTGATCCTCTTCAAAAGGCT
ACACGCGTATACAACCTCCTTAGTACATGCAACCATTATCACCGCCAGAGGTAAAATAGTCAACACGCAC
GGTGTTAGATATTTATCCCTTGCGGTGATAGATTTAACGTATGAGCACAAAAAAGAAACCATTAACACAA
GAGCAGCTTGAGGACGCACGTCGCCTTAAAGCAATTTATGAAAAAAAGAAAAATGAACTTGGCTTATCCC
AGGAATCTGTCGCAGACAAGATGGGGATGGGGCAGTCAGGCGTTGGTGCTTTATTTAATGGCATCAATGC
ATTAAATGCTTATAACGCCGCATTGCTTACAAAAATTCTCAAAGTTAGCGTTGAAGAATTTAGCCCTTCA
ATCGCCAGAGAAATCTACGAGATGTATGAAGCGGTTAGTATGCAGCCGTCACTTAGAAGTGAGTATGAGT
ACCCTGTTTTTTCTCATGTTCAGGCAGGGATGTTCTCACCTAAGCTTAGAACCTTTACCAAAGGTGATGC
GGAGAGATGGGTAAGCACAACCAAAAAAGCCAGTGATTCTGCATTCTGGCTTGAGGTTGAAGGTAATTCC
ATGACCGCACCAACAGGCTCCAAGCCAAGCTTTCCTGACGGAATGTTAATTCTCGTTGACCCTGAGCAGG
CTGTTGAGCCAGGTGATTTCTGCATAGCCAGACTTGGGGGTGATGAGTTTACCTTCAAGAAACTGATCAG
GGATAGCGGTCAGGTGTTTTTACAACCACTAAACCCACAGTACCCAATGATCCCATGCAATGAGAGTTGT
TCCGTTGTGGGGAAAGTTATCGCTAGTCAGTGGCCTGAAGAGACGTTTGGCTGACCTAGGGAAGTTCCTA
TACTTTCTAGAGAATAGGAACTTCGGACGTCTAAGAAACCATTATTATCATGAGGGCCCACCGGTTAATT
AACGGCACCACCGAAATTCAGTAAGCAGAAAGTCAAAAGCCTCCGACCGGAGGCTTTTGACTATTACTCA
ACAGGTAAGGCGCGAGGTTTTTTCAATTGTTCGAAACGCAAAAAGGCCATCCGTCAGGATGGCCTTCTGC
TTAATTTGATGCCTGTCAGTTTAGGTTAGGCGCCATGCATCTCGAGGCATGCCTGCAGCGGCCGCTACTA
GTAATGTGAGCAAAAGGCCAGCAAAAGGCCAGGAACCGTAAAAAGGCCGCGTTGCTGGCGTTTTTCCATA
GGCTCCGCCCCCCTGACGAGCATCACAAAAATCGACGCTCAAGTCAGAGGTGGCGAAACCCGACAGGACT
ATAAAGATACCAGGCGTTTCCCCCTGGAAGCTCCCTCGTGCGCTCTCCTGTTCCGACCCTGCCGCTTACC
GGATACCTGTCCGCCTTTCTCCCTTCGGGAAGCGTGGCGCTTTCTCATAGCTCACGCTGTAGGTATCTCA
GTTCGGTGTAGGTCGTTCGCTCCAAGCTGGGCTGTGTGCACGAACCCCCCGTTCAGCCCGACCGCTGCGC
CTTATCCGGTAACTATCGTCTTGAGTCCAACCCGGTAAGACACGACTTATCGCCACTGGCAGCAGCCACT
GGTAACAGGATTAGCAGAGCGAGGTATGTAGGCGGTGCTACAGAGTTCTTGAAGTGGTGGCCTAACTACG
GCTACACTAGAAGGACAGTATTTGGTATCTGCGCTCTGCTAAAGCCAGTTACCTTCGGAAAAAGAGTTGG
TAGCTCTTGATCCGGCAAACAAACCACCGCTGGTAGCGGTGGTTTTTTTGTTTGCAAGTAGCAGATTACG
CGCAGAAAAAAAGGATCTCAAGAAGATCTTTTGATCTTTTCTACGGGTTATTATATTCCCCAGAACATCA
GGTTAATGGCGTTTTTGATGTCATTTTCGCGGTGGCTGAGATCAGCCACTTCTTCCCCGATAACGGAGAC
CGGCACACTGGCCATATCGGTGGTCATCATGCGCCAGCTTTCATCCCCGATATGCACCACCGGGTAAAGT
TCACGGGAGACTTTATCTGACAGCAGACGTGCACTGGCCAGGGGGATCACCATCCGTCGCCCGGGCGTGT
CAATAATATCACTCTGTACATCCACAAACAGACGATAACGGCTCTCTCTTTTATAGGTGTAAACCTTAAA
CTGCATAGCATACCTCTTTTTGACATACTTCGGGTATACATATCAGTATATATTCTTATACCGCAAAAAT
CAGCGCGCAAATACGCATACTGTTATCTGGCTTTTAGTAAGCCCTCTAGAGGATCCCCGGGTACCGAGCT
CGAATTCCGATCCCCAATTCCTGGCAGTTTATGGCGGGCGTCCTGCCCGCCACCCTCCGGGCCGTTGCTT
CGCAACGTTCAAATCCGCTCCCGGCGGATTTGTCCTACTCAGGAGAGCGTTCACCGACAAACAACAGATA
AAACGAAAGGCCCAGTCTTTCGACTGAGCCTTTCGTTTTATTTGATGCCTGGGGAATTAATTCCTGGCAG
TTTATGGCGGGCGTCCTGCCCGCCACCCTCCGGGCCGTTGCTTCGCAACGTTCAAATCCGCTCCCGGCGG
ATTTGTCCTACTCAGGAGAGCGTTCACCGACAAACAACAGATAAAACGAAAGGCCCAGTCTTTCGACTGA
GCCTTTCGTTTTATTTGATGCCTGGGGAATT
