>Addgene plasmid #45988 | pOSIP-TH (TetR, HK022) | addgene partial sequence | sequence record 66171 | Tet-R2 5'-CATTTTTCCAAGCCAAGGAG-3'
TTAACGCATAAAGTGCAAGCAATACGCCAAAGTGGTTAGCGATATCTTCCGAAGCAATAAATTCACGTAA
TAACGTTGGCAAGACTGGCATGATAAGGCCAATCCCCATGGCATCGAGCAACGTAATTACCAATGCGATC
TTTGTCGAACTATTCATTTCACTTTTCTCTATCACTGATAGGGAGTGGGAAAATAACTCTATCAATGATA
GGGTGTCAAATCGATGCACAACGTGCGTTACATATCAAAGGGAAAACTGTCCATACCCATGGTAAGTAGG
TCATTATTAGTCAAAATAAAATCATTTGTCGATTTCAATTTTGTCCCATTCCCGTCCACGGCTGTCCCTA
TACCGCGCCGCCATTGAATCTGATTTATGCCCGAGAAGACGTTGAGCAAACTTATCGCCAATCTGGTTCC
GGTATAGCCTCGCTGACAGGCTACGCAGTTCATGGAATGTTGGCGGGTTTCCATCAAATGAGAGTCCAGA
TGCATTTCTCGCCTTTGTAAAATACTTTGATACTGTTTTCGGGGAAAGCGGATCGTGATGCTTTGATGCG
ATTATAGTTTCACTGCTGCTGGCCTCCCTGCATTGCTGTAGTGTATCAGCCAATGAGATATTGAGCGCGT
CAATCGTTAGCGTTAGTGGAATGGCGAGTTTAGCCCCTGTTTTACTCTGTTCAATGTGAAGATGGTTGTC
GTTTATGTCTGACCATTTCATTCTGCACAAATCGCCTACTCTCTGCCCTGTAACGACAGCCAAATCCATT
GCCAGTCTCAGCCAGATTGGGAGCGGTTCGGCTGCATGGTATATCGCGACATATTCATTAGCTGTCAGTC
TTGAACGCCTTACTTCTGATTTTGCTGTGCGGGTTGCTGTTACCGGATTCGTA
