>Addgene plasmid #45988 | pOSIP-TH (TetR, HK022) | addgene partial sequence | sequence record 66172 | ccdb-rev
TCTGACAGCAGACGTGCACTGGCCAGGGGGATCACCATCCGTCGCCCGGGCGTGTCAATAATATCACTCT
GTACATCCACAAACAGACGATAACGGCTCTCTCTTTTATAGGTGTAAACCTTAAACTGCATAGCATACCT
CTTTTTGACATACTTCGGGTATACATATCAGTATATATTCTTATACCGCAAAAATCAGCGCGCAAATACG
CATACTGTTATCTGGCTTTTAGTAAGCCCTCTAGAGGATCCCCGGGTACCGAGCTCGAATTCCGATCCCC
AATTCCTGGCAGTTTATGGCGGGCGTCCTGCCCGCCACCCTCCGGGCCGTTGCTTCGCAACGTTCAAATC
CGCTCCCGGCGGATTTGTCCTACTCAGGAGAGCGTTCACCGACAAACAACAGATAAAACGAAAGGCCCAG
TCTTTCGACTGAGCCTTTCGTTTTATTTGATGCCTGGGGAATTAATTCCTGGCAGTTTATGGCGGGCGTC
CTGCCCGCCACCCTCCGGGCCGTTGCTTCGCAACGTTCAAATCCGCTCCCGGCGGATTTGTCCTACTCAG
GAGAGCGTTCACCGACAAACAACAGATAAAACGAAAGGCCCAGTCTTTCGACTGAGCCTTTCGTTTTATT
TGATGCCTGGGGAATTAATTCCTGGCAGTTTATGGCGGGCGTCCTGCCCGCCACCCTCCGGGCCGTTGCT
TCGCAACGTTCAAATCCGCTCCCGGCGGATTTGTCCTACTCAGGAGAGCGTTCACCGACAAACAACAGAT
AAAACGAAAGGCCCAGTCTTTCGACTGAGCCTTTCGTTTTATTTGATGCCTGGGGAATTGGGAATTAATT
CTTGAAGACGAAAGGGCCTCGTGATACGCCTATTTTTATAGGTTAATGTCATGTGCAGCATACACTC
