>Addgene plasmid #45988 | pOSIP-TH (TetR, HK022) | addgene partial sequence | sequence record 66173 | pBR322ori-F 5'-GGGAAACGCCTGGTATCTTT-3'
GGGTTTCGCCACCTCTGACTTGAGCGTCGATTTTTGTGATGCTCGTCAGGGGGGCGGAGCCTATGGAAAA
ACGCCAGCAACGCGGCCTTTTTACGGTTCCTGGCCTTTTGCTGGCCTTTTGCTCACATTACTAGTAGCGG
CCGCTGCAGGCATGCCTCGAGATGCATGGCGCCTAACCTAAACTGACAGGCATCAAATTAAGCAGAAGGC
CATCCTGACGGATGGCCTTTTTGCGTTTCGAACAATTGAAAAAACCTCGCGCCTTACCTGTTGAGTAATA
GTCAAAAGCCTCCGGTCGGAGGCTTTTGACTTTCTGCTTACTGAATTTCGGTGGTGCCGTTAATTAACCG
GTGGGCCCTCATGATAATAATGGTTTCTTAGACGTCCGAAGTTCCTATTCTCTAGAAAGTATAGGAACTT
CCCTAGGTCAGCCAAACGTCTCTTCAGGCCACTGACTAGCGATAACTTTCCCCACAACGGAACAACTCTC
ATTGCATGGGATCATTGGGTACTGTGGGTTTAGTGGTTGTAAAAACACCTGACCGCTATCCCTGATCAGT
TTCTTGAAGGTAAACTCATCACCCCCAAGTCTGGCTATGCAGAAATCACCTGGCTCAACAGCCTGCTCAG
GGTCAACGAGAATTAACATTCCGTCAGGAAAGCTTGGCTTGGAGCCTGTTGGTGCGGTCATGGAATTACC
TTCAACCTCAAGCCAGAATGCAGAATCACTGGCTTTTTTGGTTGTGCTTACCCATCTCTCCGCATCACCT
TTGGTAAAGGTTCTAAGCTTAGGTGAGAACATCCCTGCCTGAACATGAGAAAAAACAGGGTACTCATACT
CACTTCTAAGTGACGGCTGCATACT
